Addgene plasmid #246270: CMV-mEGFP-Rab8a
Purpose: Rab8 sensor donor
Depositing lab: Ryohei Yasuda. Depositing organization: Max Planck Florida Institute. Publication: Rab10 inactivation promotes AMPAR trafficking and spine enlargement during long-term potentiation. Wang J, Nishiyama J, Parra-Bueno P, Okaz E, Oz G, Liu X, Watabe T, Suponitsky-Kroyter I, McGraw TE, Szatmari EM, Yasuda R. Elife. 2025 Sep 23;13:RP103879. doi: 10.7554/eLife.103879. PubMed 40986440.
Backbone
  Vector backbone: C1
  Backbone size w/o insert (bp): 3957
  Vector type: Mammalian Expression
  Selectable markers: Neomycin (select with G418)
Growth in bacteria
  Bacterial resistance: Kanamycin, 50 μg/mL
  Growth temperature: 37°C
  Growth strain: DH5alpha
  Copy number: High Copy
Gene/Insert
  Gene/Insert name: mEGFP-Rab8a
  Species: R. norvegicus (rat)
  Insert size (bp): 1359
  Entrez Gene: Rab8a (a.k.a. Mel, Rab8)
  Promoter: CMV
  Cloning method: Restriction Enzyme; 5′ cloning site Unknown (unknown if destroyed)
Terms and licenses: Academic/Nonprofit Terms; Industry Terms: Not Available to Industry
How to cite: CMV-mEGFP-Rab8a was a gift from Ryohei Yasuda (Addgene plasmid # 246270 ; http://n2t.net/addgene:246270 ; RRID:Addgene_246270)
