[The description below was written by a language model from this plasmid's Addgene catalogue record and pLannotate feature annotations shown in this document.]
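Description:
CMV-mEGFP-Rab8a is a mammalian expression plasmid built on a C1-type backbone, in which a fluorescent protein sits upstream of the cloning site so that the gene of interest is fused at its N-terminus. The full sequence record is 5,316 nt. In bacteria it replicates from a high-copy ColE1/pUC-type origin and is selected with kanamycin. The same NeoR/KanR (aminoglycoside phosphotransferase) gene is preceded by both a bacterial bla promoter and the SV40 enhancer/early promoter and is followed by an HSV TK polyadenylation signal, so it also allows G418 selection in mammalian cells. An f1 origin is present as well. Short annotated fragments of ble, bGH poly(A) and SV40 large T antigen appear to be backbone remnants rather than functional units.

The payload is a single fusion open reading frame driven by the human cytomegalovirus immediate-early enhancer and promoter. It consists of monomeric EGFP, a short stretch of residual multiple cloning site acting as a linker, and Rab8a, terminated by the SV40 poly(A) signal. The catalogue lists the Rab8a insert as rat; the automated annotation matched it to the mouse protein entry, which probably reflects the close similarity of the two orthologues. Rab8a is a small GTPase that cycles between GDP- and GTP-bound states and regulates polarized vesicular trafficking.

The stated purpose is "Rab8 sensor donor". This indicates that the mEGFP-tagged Rab8a serves as the donor half of a two-component fluorescence (FRET-type) sensor of Rab8 activity. The acceptor partner is not described in this record. The associated publication concerns Rab signalling in AMPA receptor trafficking and dendritic spine enlargement during long-term potentiation.
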