Features (pLannotate 1.2.2; 15 found; start..end, strand, type, name):
    198..282     +  CDS            large T antigen (fragment): large T antigen from SV40 (simian virus 40)
    305..426     +  polyA_signal   SV40 poly(A) signal: SV40 polyadenylation signal
    460..888     -  rep_origin     f1 ori (sequence partly withheld): f1 bacteriophage origin of replication; arrow indicates direction of (+) strand synthesis
    915..1019    +  promoter       AmpR promoter: bla
   1021..1378    +  promoter       SV40 promoter: SV40 enhancer and early promoter
   1413..2207    +  CDS            NeoR/KanR: aminoglycoside phosphotransferase from Tn5; aph(3')-II (or nptII); confers resistance to neomycin, kanamycin, and G418 (Geneticin®)
   2228..2380    +  CDS            ble (fragment): BLE_KLEPN - Experimental evidence at protein level: Swiss-Prot protein existence level 1. Binding protein with a strong affinity to the bleomycin family of antibiotics. Binds to CL990; an antimitotic-antibiotic compound. From Klebsiella pneumoniae.
   2439..2486    +  polyA_signal   HSV TK poly(A) signal: herpes simplex virus thymidine kinase polyadenylation signal (Cole and Stacy, 1985)
   2577..2593    -  polyA_signal   bGH poly(A) signal (fragment): bovine growth hormone polyadenylation signal
   2815..3403    +  rep_origin     ori: high-copy-number ColE1/pMB1/pBR322/pUC origin of replication
   3578..3881    +  enhancer       CMV enhancer: human cytomegalovirus immediate early enhancer
   3882..4085    +  promoter       CMV promoter: human cytomegalovirus (CMV) immediate early promoter
   4130..4846    +  CDS            mEGFP: mEGFP is a basic (constitutively fluorescent) green fluorescent protein published in 2002, derived from Aequorea victoria. It has moderate acid sensitivity.
   4847..4865    +  misc_feature   MCS (fragment): multiple cloning site
   4868..172     +  CDS            Rab8a (across the origin): RAB8A_MOUSE - Also known as Mel, Rab8. Experimental evidence at protein level: Swiss-Prot protein existence level 1. The small GTPases Rab are key regulators of intracellular membrane trafficking, from the formation of transport vesicles to their fusion with membranes. Rabs cycle between an inactive GDP-bound form and an active GTP-bound form that is able to recruit to membranes different sets of downstream effectors directly responsible for vesicle formation, movement, tethering and fusion. That Rab is involved in polarized vesicular trafficking and neurotransmitter release. Together with RAB
>Addgene plasmid #246270 | CMV-mEGFP-Rab8a | addgene full sequence | sequence record 493001 | Addgene NGS Result
CAGCGCGAAGGCCAACATCAATGTGGAGAACGCATTTTTCACTCTCGCCAGGGATATCAAAGCAAAAATG
GACAAAAAATTGGAAGGGAACAGCCCGCAGGGGAGCAGCCATGGAGTCAAGATCACAGTGGAGCAGCAGA
AGAGGACCAGCTTCTTCCGGTGCAGTCTCCTGTGAGGATCCACCGGATCTAGATAACTGATCATAATCAG
CCATACCACATTTGTAGAGGTTTTACTTGCTTTAAAAAACCTCCCACACCTCCCCCTGAACCTGAAACAT
AAAATGAATGCAATTGTTGTTGTTAACTTGTTTATTGCAGCTTATAATGGTTACAAATAAAGCAATAGCA
TCACAAATTTCACAAATAAAGCATTTTTTTCACTGCATTCTAGTTGTGGTTTGTCCAAACTCATCAATGT
ATCTTAACGCGTAAATTGTAAGCGTTAATATTTTGTTAAAATTCGCGTTAAATTTTTGTTAAATCAGCTC
ATTTTTTAACCAATAGGCCGAAATCGGCAAAATCCCTTATAAATCAAAAGAATAGACCGAGATAGGGT
[37 nt withheld, positions 559-595]
AAAGAACGTGGACTCCAACGTCAAAGG
[49 nt withheld, positions 623-671]
T
[91 nt withheld, positions 673-763]
G
[124 nt withheld, positions 765-888]
CAGGTGGCACTTTTCGGGGAAATGTGCGCGGAACCCCTATTTGTTTATTTTTCTAAATACATTCAAATAT
GTATCCGCTCATGAGACAATAACCCTGATAAATGCTTCAATAATATTGAAAAAGGAAGAGTCCTGAGGCG
GAAAGAACCAGCTGTGGAATGTGTGTCAGTTAGGGTGTGGAAAGTCCCCAGGCTCCCCAGCAGGCAGAAG
TATGCAAAGCATGCATCTCAATTAGTCAGCAACCAGGTGTGGAAAGTCCCCAGGCTCCCCAGCAGGCAGA
AGTATGCAAAGCATGCATCTCAATTAGTCAGCAACCATAGTCCCGCCCCTAACTCCGCCCATCCCGCCCC
TAACTCCGCCCAGTTCCGCCCATTCTCCGCCCCATGGCTGACTAATTTTTTTTATTTATGCAGAGGCCGA
GGCCGCCTCGGCCTCTGAGCTATTCCAGAAGTAGTGAGGAGGCTTTTTTGGAGGCCTAGGCTTTTGCAAA
GATCGATCAAGAGACAGGATGAGGATCGTTTCGCATGATTGAACAAGATGGATTGCACGCAGGTTCTCCG
GCCGCTTGGGTGGAGAGGCTATTCGGCTATGACTGGGCACAACAGACAATCGGCTGCTCTGATGCCGCCG
TGTTCCGGCTGTCAGCGCAGGGGCGCCCGGTTCTTTTTGTCAAGACCGACCTGTCCGGTGCCCTGAATGA
ACTGCAAGACGAGGCAGCGCGGCTATCGTGGCTGGCCACGACGGGCGTTCCTTGCGCAGCTGTGCTCGAC
GTTGTCACTGAAGCGGGAAGGGACTGGCTGCTATTGGGCGAAGTGCCGGGGCAGGATCTCCTGTCATCTC
ACCTTGCTCCTGCCGAGAAAGTATCCATCATGGCTGATGCAATGCGGCGGCTGCATACGCTTGATCCGGC
TACCTGCCCATTCGACCACCAAGCGAAACATCGCATCGAGCGAGCACGTACTCGGATGGAAGCCGGTCTT
GTCGATCAGGATGATCTGGACGAAGAGCATCAGGGGCTCGCGCCAGCCGAACTGTTCGCCAGGCTCAAGG
CGAGCATGCCCGACGGCGAGGATCTCGTCGTGACCCATGGCGATGCCTGCTTGCCGAATATCATGGTGGA
AAATGGCCGCTTTTCTGGATTCATCGACTGTGGCCGGCTGGGTGTGGCGGACCGCTATCAGGACATAGCG
TTGGCTACCCGTGATATTGCTGAAGAGCTTGGCGGCGAATGGGCTGACCGCTTCCTCGTGCTTTACGGTA
TCGCCGCTCCCGATTCGCAGCGCATCGCCTTCTATCGCCTTCTTGACGAGTTCTTCTGAGCGGGACTCTG
GGGTTCGAAATGACCGACCAAGCGACGCCCAACCTGCCATCACGAGATTTCGATTCCACCGCCGCCTTCT
ATGAAAGGTTGGGCTTCGGAATCGTTTTCCGGGACGCCGGCTGGATGATCCTCCAGCGCGGGGATCTCAT
GCTGGAGTTCTTCGCCCACCCTAGGGGGAGGCTAACTGAAACACGGAAGGAGACAATACCGGAAGGAACC
CGCGCTATGACGGCAATAAAAAGACAGAATAAAACGCACGGTGTTGGGTCGTTTGTTCATAAACGCGGGG
TTCGGTCCCAGGGCTGGCACTCTGTCGATACCCCACCGAGACCCCATTGGGGCCAATACGCCCGCGTTTC
TTCCTTTTCCCCACCCCACCCCCCAAGTTCGGGTGAAGGCCCAGGGCTCGCAGCCAACGTCGGGGCGGCA
GGCCCTGCCATAGCCTCAGGTTACTCATATATACTTTAGATTGATTTAAAACTTCATTTTTAATTTAAAA
GGATCTAGGTGAAGATCCTTTTTGATAATCTCATGACCAAAATCCCTTAACGTGAGTTTTCGTTCCACTG
AGCGTCAGACCCCGTAGAAAAGATCAAAGGATCTTCTTGAGATCCTTTTTTTCTGCGCGTAATCTGCTGC
TTGCAAACAAAAAAACCACCGCTACCAGCGGTGGTTTGTTTGCCGGATCAAGAGCTACCAACTCTTTTTC
CGAAGGTAACTGGCTTCAGCAGAGCGCAGATACCAAATACTGTTCTTCTAGTGTAGCCGTAGTTAGGCCA
CCACTTCAAGAACTCTGTAGCACCGCCTACATACCTCGCTCTGCTAATCCTGTTACCAGTGGCTGCTGCC
AGTGGCGATAAGTCGTGTCTTACCGGGTTGGACTCAAGACGATAGTTACCGGATAAGGCGCAGCGGTCGG
GCTGAACGGGGGGTTCGTGCACACAGCCCAGCTTGGAGCGAACGACCTACACCGAACTGAGATACCTACA
GCGTGAGCTATGAGAAAGCGCCACGCTTCCCGAAGGGAGAAAGGCGGACAGGTATCCGGTAAGCGGCAGG
GTCGGAACAGGAGAGCGCACGAGGGAGCTTCCAGGGGGAAACGCCTGGTATCTTTATAGTCCTGTCGGGT
TTCGCCACCTCTGACTTGAGCGTCGATTTTTGTGATGCTCGTCAGGGGGGCGGAGCCTATGGAAAAACGC
CAGCAACGCGGCCTTTTTACGGTTCCTGGCCTTTTGCTGGCCTTTTGCTCACATGTTCTTTCCTGCGTTA
TCCCCTGATTCTGTGGATAACCGTATTACCGCCATGCATTAGTTATTAATAGTAATCAATTACGGGGTCA
TTAGTTCATAGCCCATATATGGAGTTCCGCGTTACATAACTTACGGTAAATGGCCCGCCTGGCTGACCGC
CCAACGACCCCCGCCCATTGACGTCAATAATGACGTATGTTCCCATAGTAACGCCAATAGGGACTTTCCA
TTGACGTCAATGGGTGGAGTATTTACGGTAAACTGCCCACTTGGCAGTACATCAAGTGTATCATATGCCA
AGTACGCCCCCTATTGACGTCAATGACGGTAAATGGCCCGCCTGGCATTATGCCCAGTACATGACCTTAT
GGGACTTTCCTACTTGGCAGTACATCTACGTATTAGTCATCGCTATTACCATGGTGATGCGGTTTTGGCA
GTACATCAATGGGCGTGGATAGCGGTTTGACTCACGGGGATTTCCAAGTCTCCACCCCATTGACGTCAAT
GGGAGTTTGTTTTGGCACCAAAATCAACGGGACTTTCCAAAATGTCGTAACAACTCCGCCCCATTGACGC
AAATGGGCGGTAGGCGTGTACGGTGGGAGGTCTATATAAGCAGAGCTGGTTTAGTGAACCGTCAGATCCG
CTAGCGCTACCGGTCGCCACCATGGTGAGCAAGGGCGAGGAGCTGTTCACCGGGGTGGTGCCCATCCTGG
TCGAGCTGGACGGCGACGTAAACGGCCACAAGTTCAGCGTGTCCGGCGAGGGCGAGGGCGATGCCACCTA
CGGCAAGCTGACCCTGAAGTTCATCTGCACCACCGGCAAGCTGCCCGTGCCCTGGCCCACCCTCGTGACC
ACCCTGACCTACGGCGTGCAGTGCTTCAGCCGCTACCCCGACCACATGAAGCAGCACGACTTCTTCAAGT
CCGCCATGCCCGAAGGCTACGTCCAGGAGCGCACCATCTTCTTCAAGGACGACGGCAACTACAAGACCCG
CGCCGAGGTGAAGTTCGAGGGCGACACCCTGGTGAACCGCATCGAGCTGAAGGGCATCGACTTCAAGGAG
GACGGCAACATCCTGGGGCACAAGCTGGAGTACAACTACAACAGCCACAACGTCTATATCATGGCCGACA
AGCAGAAGAACGGCATCAAGGTGAACTTCAAGATCCGCCACAACATCGAGGACGGCAGCGTGCAGCTCGC
CGACCACTACCAGCAGAACACCCCCATCGGCGACGGCCCCGTGCTGCTGCCCGACAACCACTACCTGAGC
ACCCAGTCCAAGCTGAGCAAAGACCCCAACGAGAAGCGCGATCACATGGTCCTGCTGGAGTTCGTGACCG
CCGCCGGGATCACTCTCGGCATGGACGAGCTGTACAAGTCCGGACTCAGATCTCGAGGGATGGCGAAGAC
CTACGATTACCTGTTCAAGCTGCTGCTGATCGGGGACTCGGGGGTAGGGAAGACCTGTGTCCTGTTCCGC
TTCTCCGAGGACGCCTTCAATTCCACGTTCATCTCTACCATAGGAATTGACTTTAAAATTAGGACCATAG
AGCTCGATGGCAAGAGGATTAAACTGCAGATATGGGACACAGCCGGCCAGGAGCGGTTTCGGACAATCAC
GACAGCCTACTACAGGGGTGCCATGGGTATCATGCTGGTCTACGACATTACCAATGAGAAGTCCTTCGAC
AACATCCGGAATTGGATTCGGAACATTGAGGAGCATGCCTCTGCAGATGTGGAGAAGATGATACTGGGGA
ATAAGTGTGATGTGAACGACAAGAGGCAGGTGTCCAAGGAACGGGGAGAAAAGCTGGCACTCGACTATGG
GATCAAGTTCATGGAGAC
